>Addgene plasmid #72355 | PX458_HHEX_2 | depositor full sequence | sequence record 132105 | Full Sequence
TTTTGCTCACATGTNNGAGGGCCTATTTCCCATGATTCCTTCATATTTGCATATACGATACAAGGCTGTT
AGAGAGATAATTGGAATTAATTTGACTGTAAACACAAAGATATTAGTACAAAATACGTGACGTAGAAAGT
AATAATTTCTTGGGTAGTTTGCAGTTTTAAAATTATGTTTTAAAATGGACTATCATATGCTTACCGTAAC
TTGAAAGTATTTCGATTTCTTGGCTTTATATATCTTGTGGAAAGGACGAAACACCGTCTGAACATGCCAA
TGCCAGGTTTTAGAGCTAGAAATAGCAAGTTAAAATAAGGCTAGTCCGTTATCAACTTGAAAAAGTGGCA
CCGAGTCGGTGCTTTTTTGTTTTAGAGCTAGAAATAGCAAGTTAAAATAAGGCTAGTCCGTTTTTAGCGC
GTGCGCCAATTCTGCAGACAAATGGCTCTAGAGGTACCCGTTACATAACTTACGGTAAATGGCCCGCCTG
GCTGACCGCCCAACGACCCCCGCCCATTGACGTCAATAGTAACGCCAATAGGGACTTTCCATTGACGTCA
ATGGGTGGAGTATTTACGGTAAACTGCCCACTTGGCAGTACATCAAGTGTATCATATGCCAAGTACGCCC
CCTATTGACGTCAATGACGGTAAATGGCCCGCCTGGCATTGTGCCCAGTACATGACCTTATGGGACTTTC
CTACTTGGCAGTACATCTACGTATTAGTCATCGCTATTACCATGGTCGAGGTGAGCCCCACGTTCTGCTT
CACTCTCCCCATCTCCCCCCCCTCCCCACCCCCAATTTTGTATTTATTTATTTTTTAATTATTTTGTGCA
GCGATGGGGGCGGGGGGGGGGGGGGGGCGCGCGCCAGGCGGGGCGGGGCGGGGCGAGGGGCGGGGCGGGG
CGAGGCGGAGAGGTGCGGCGGCAGCCAATCAGAGCGGCGCGCTCCGAAAGTTTCCTTTTATGGCGAGGCG
GCGGCGGCGGCGGCCCTATAAAAAGCGAAGCGCGCGGCGGGCGGGAGTCGCTGCGACGCTGCCTTCGCCC
CGTGCCCCGCTCCGCCGCCGCCTCGCGCCGCCCGCCCCGGCTCTGACTGACCGCGTTACTCCCACAGGTG
AGCGGGCGGGACGGCCCTTCTCCTCCGGGCTGTAATTAGCTGAGCAAGAGGTAAGGGTTTAAGGGATGGT
TGGTTGGTGGGGTATTAATGTTTAATTACCTGGAGCACCTGCCTGAAATCACTTTTTTTCAGGTTGGACC
GGTGCCACCATGGACTATAAGGACCACGACGGAGACTACAAGGATCATGATATTGATTACAAAGACGATG
ACGATAAGATGGCCCCAAAGAAGAAGCGGAAGGTCGGTATCCACGGAGTCCCAGCAGCCGACAAGAAGTA
CAGCATCGGCCTGGACATCGGCACCAACTCTGTGGGCTGGGCCGTGATCACCGACGAGTACAAGGTGCCC
AGCAAGAAATTCAAGGTGCTGGGCAACACCGACCGGCACAGCATCAAGAAGAACCTGATCGGAGCCCTGC
TGTTCGACAGCGGCGAAACAGCCGAGGCCACCCGGCTGAAGAGAACCGCCAGAAGAAGATACACCAGACG
GAAGAACCGGATCTGCTATCTGCAAGAGATCTTCAGCAACGAGATGGCCAAGGTGGACGACAGCTTCTTC
CACAGACTGGAAGAGTCCTTCCTGGTGGAAGAGGATAAGAAGCACGAGCGGCACCCCATCTTCGGCAACA
TCGTGGACGAGGTGGCCTACCACGAGAAGTACCCCACCATCTACCACCTGAGAAAGAAACTGGTGGACAG
CACCGACAAGGCCGACCTGCGGCTGATCTATCTGGCCCTGGCCCACATGATCAAGTTCCGGGGCCACTTC
CTGATCGAGGGCGACCTGAACCCCGACAACAGCGACGTGGACAAGCTGTTCATCCAGCTGGTGCAGACCT
ACAACCAGCTGTTCGAGGAAAACCCCATCAACGCCAGCGGCGTGGACGCCAAGGCCATCCTGTCTGCCAG
ACTGAGCAAGAGCAGACGGCTGGAAAATCTGATCGCCCAGCTGCCCGGCGAGAAGAAGAATGGCCTGTTC
GGAAACCTGATTGCCCTGAGCCTGGGCCTGACCCCCAACTTCAAGAGCAACTTCGACCTGGCCGAGGATG
CCAAACTGCAGCTGAGCAAGGACACCTACGACGACGACCTGGACAACCTGCTGGCCCAGATCGGCGACCA
GTACGCCGACCTGTTTCTGGCCGCCAAGAACCTGTCCGACGCCATCCTGCTGAGCGACATCCTGAGAGTG
AACACCGAGATCACCAAGGCCCCCCTGAGCGCCTCTATGATCAAGAGATACGACGAGCACCACCAGGACC
TGACCCTGCTGAAAGCTCTCGTGCGGCAGCAGCTGCCTGAGAAGTACAAAGAGATTTTCTTCGACCAGAG
CAAGAACGGCTACGCCGGCTACATTGACGGCGGAGCCAGCCAGGAAGAGTTCTACAAGTTCATCAAGCCC
ATCCTGGAAAAGATGGACGGCACCGAGGAACTGCTCGTGAAGCTGAACAGAGAGGACCTGCTGCGGAAGC
AGCGGACCTTCGACAACGGCAGCATCCCCCACCAGATCCACCTGGGAGAGCTGCACGCCATTCTGCGGCG
GCAGGAAGATTTTTACCCATTCCTGAAGGACAACCGGGAAAAGATCGAGAAGATCCTGACCTTCCGCATC
CCCTACTACGTGGGCCCTCTGGCCAGGGGAAACAGCAGATTCGCCTGGATGACCAGAAAGAGCGAGGAAA
CCATCACCCCCTGGAACTTCGAGGAAGTGGTGGACAAGGGCGCTTCCGCCCAGAGCTTCATCGAGCGGAT
GACCAACTTCGATAAGAACCTGCCCAACGAGAAGGTGCTGCCCAAGCACAGCCTGCTGTACGAGTACTTC
ACCGTGTATAACGAGCTGACCAAAGTGAAATACGTGACCGAGGGAATGAGAAAGCCCGCCTTCCTGAGCG
GCGAGCAGAAAAAGGCCATCGTGGACCTGCTGTTCAAGACCAACCGGAAAGTGACCGTGAAGCAGCTGAA
AGAGGACTACTTCAAGAAAATCGAGTGCTTCGACTCCGTGGAAATCTCCGGCGTGGAAGATCGGTTCAAC
GCCTCCCTGGGCACATACCACGATCTGCTGAAAATTATCAAGGACAAGGACTTCCTGGACAATGAGGAAA
ACGAGGACATTCTGGAAGATATCGTGCTGACCCTGACACTGTTTGAGGACAGAGAGATGATCGAGGAACG
GCTGAAAACCTATGCCCACCTGTTCGACGACAAAGTGATGAAGCAGCTGAAGCGGCGGAGATACACCGGC
TGGGGCAGGCTGAGCCGGAAGCTGATCAACGGCATCCGGGACAAGCAGTCCGGCAAGACAATCCTGGATT
TCCTGAAGTCCGACGGCTTCGCCAACAGAAACTTCATGCAGCTGATCCACGACGACAGCCTGACCTTTAA
AGAGGACATCCAGAAAGCCCAGGTGTCCGGCCAGGGCGATAGCCTGCACGAGCACATTGCCAATCTGGCC
GGCAGCCCCGCCATTAAGAAGGGCATCCTGCAGACAGTGAAGGTGGTGGACGAGCTCGTGAAAGTGATGG
GCCGGCACAAGCCCGAGAACATCGTGATCGAAATGGCCAGAGAGAACCAGACCACCCAGAAGGGACAGAA
GAACAGCCGCGAGAGAATGAAGCGGATCGAAGAGGGCATCAAAGAGCTGGGCAGCCAGATCCTGAAAGAA
CACCCCGTGGAAAACACCCAGCTGCAGAACGAGAAGCTGTACCTGTACTACCTGCAGAATGGGCGGGATA
TGTACGTGGACCAGGAACTGGACATCAACCGGCTGTCCGACTACGATGTGGACCATATCGTGCCTCAGAG
CTTTCTGAAGGACGACTCCATCGACAACAAGGTGCTGACCAGAAGCGACAAGAACCGGGGCAAGAGCGAC
AACGTGCCCTCCGAAGAGGTCGTGAAGAAGATGAAGAACTACTGGCGGCAGCTGCTGAACGCCAAGCTGA
TTACCCAGAGAAAGTTCGACAATCTGACCAAGGCCGAGAGAGGCGGCCTGAGCGAACTGGATAAGGCCGG
CTTCATCAAGAGACAGCTGGTGGAAACCCGGCAGATCACAAAGCACGTGGCACAGATCCTGGACTCCCGG
ATGAACACTAAGTACGACGAGAATGACAAGCTGATCCGGGAAGTGAAAGTGATCACCCTGAAGTCCAAGC
TGGTGTCCGATTTCCGGAAGGATTTCCAGTTTTACAAAGTGCGCGAGATCAACAACTACCACCACGCCCA
CGACGCCTACCTGAACGCCGTCGTGGGAACCGCCCTGATCAAAAAGTACCCTAAGCTGGAAAGCGAGTTC
GTGTACGGCGACTACAAGGTGTACGACGTGCGGAAGATGATCGCCAAGAGCGAGCAGGAAATCGGCAAGG
CTACCGCCAAGTACTTCTTCTACAGCAACATCATGAACTTTTTCAAGACCGAGATTACCCTGGCCAACGG
CGAGATCCGGAAGCGGCCTCTGATCGAGACAAACGGCGAAACCGGGGAGATCGTGTGGGATAAGGGCCGG
GATTTTGCCACCGTGCGGAAAGTGCTGAGCATGCCCCAAGTGAATATCGTGAAAAAGACCGAGGTGCAGA
CAGGCGGCTTCAGCAAAGAGTCTATCCTGCCCAAGAGGAACAGCGATAAGCTGATCGCCAGAAAGAAGGA
CTGGGACCCTAAGAAGTACGGCGGCTTCGACAGCCCCACCGTGGCCTATTCTGTGCTGGTGGTGGCCAAA
GTGGAAAAGGGCAAGTCCAAGAAACTGAAGAGTGTGAAAGAGCTGCTGGGGATCACCATCATGGAAAGAA
GCAGCTTCGAGAAGAATCCCATCGACTTTCTGGAAGCCAAGGGCTACAAAGAAGTGAAAAAGGACCTGAT
CATCAAGCTGCCTAAGTACTCCCTGTTCGAGCTGGAAAACGGCCGGAAGAGAATGCTGGCCTCTGCCGGC
GAACTGCAGAAGGGAAACGAACTGGCCCTGCCCTCCAAATATGTGAACTTCCTGTACCTGGCCAGCCACT
ATGAGAAGCTGAAGGGCTCCCCCGAGGATAATGAGCAGAAACAGCTGTTTGTGGAACAGCACAAGCACTA
CCTGGACGAGATCATCGAGCAGATCAGCGAGTTCTCCAAGAGAGTGATCCTGGCCGACGCTAATCTGGAC
AAAGTGCTGTCCGCCTACAACAAGCACCGGGATAAGCCCATCAGAGAGCAGGCCGAGAATATCATCCACC
TGTTTACCCTGACCAATCTGGGAGCCCCTGCCGCCTTCAAGTACTTTGACACCACCATCGACCGGAAGAG
GTACACCAGCACCAAAGAGGTGCTGGACGCCACCCTGATCCACCAGAGCATCACCGGCCTGTACGAGACA
CGGATCGACCTGTCTCAGCTGGGAGGCGACAAAAGGCCGGCGGCCACGAAAAAGGCCGGCCAGGCAAAAA
AGAAAAAGGAATTCGGCAGTGGAGAGGGCAGAGGAAGTCTGCTAACATGCGGTGACGTCGAGGAGAATCC
TGGCCCAGTGAGCAAGGGCGAGGAGCTGTTCACCGGGGTGGTGCCCATCCTGGTCGAGCTGGACGGCGAC
GTAAACGGCCACAAGTTCAGCGTGTCCGGCGAGGGCGAGGGCGATGCCACCTACGGCAAGCTGACCCTGA
AGTTCATCTGCACCACCGGCAAGCTGCCCGTGCCCTGGCCCACCCTCGTGACCACCCTGACCTACGGCGT
GCAGTGCTTCAGCCGCTACCCCGACCACATGAAGCAGCACGACTTCTTCAAGTCCGCCATGCCCGAAGGC
TACGTCCAGGAGCGCACCATCTTCTTCAAGGACGACGGCAACTACAAGACCCGCGCCGAGGTGAAGTTCG
AGGGCGACACCCTGGTGAACCGCATCGAGCTGAAGGGCATCGACTTCAAGGAGGACGGCAACATCCTGGG
GCACAAGCTGGAGTACAACTACAACAGCCACAACGTCTATATCATGGCCGACAAGCAGAAGAACGGCATC
AAGGTGAACTTCAAGATCCGCCACAACATCGAGGACGGCAGCGTGCAGCTCGCCGACCACTACCAGCAGA
ACACCCCCATCGGCGACGGCCCCGTGCTGCTGCCCGACAACCACTACCTGAGCACCCAGTCCGCCCTGAG
CAAAGACCCCAACGAGAAGCGCGATCACATGGTCCTGCTGGAGTTCGTGACCGCCGCCGGGATCACTCTC
GGCATGGACGAGCTGTACAAGGAATTCTAACTAGAGCTCGCTGATCAGCCTCGACTGTGCCTTCTAGTTG
CCAGCCATCTGTTGTTTGCCCCTCCCCCGTGCCTTCCTTGACCCTGGAAGGTGCCACTCCCACTGTCCTT
TCCTAATAAAATGAGGAAATTGCATCGCATTGTCTGAGTAGGTGTCATTCTATTCTGGGGGGTGGGGTGG
GGCAGGACAGCAAGGGGGAGGATTGGGAAGAGAATAGCAGGCATGCTGGGGAGCGGCCGCAGGAACCCCT
AGTGATGGAGTTGGCCACTCCCTCTCTGCGCGCTCGCTCGCTCACTGAGGCCGGGCGACCAAAGGTCGCC
CGACGCCCGGGCTTTGCCCGGGCGGCCTCAGTGAGCGAGCGAGCGCGCAGCTGCCTGCAGGGGCGCCTGA
TGCGGTATTTTCTCCTTACGCATCTGTGCGGTATTTCACACCGCATA
[142 nt withheld, positions 6768-6909]
C
[141 nt withheld, positions 6911-7051]
CCTTTGACGTTGGAGTCCACGTTCTTT
[37 nt withheld, positions 7079-7115]
ACCCTATCTCGGGCTATTCTTTTGATTTATAAGGGATTTTGCCGATTTCGGCCTATTGGTTAAAAAATGA
GCTGATTTAACAAAAATTTAACGCGAATTTTAACAAAATATTAACGTTTACAATTTTATGGTGCACTCTC
AGTACAATCTGCTCTGATGCCGCATAGTTAAGCCAGCCCCGACACCCGCCAACACCCGCTGACGCGCCCT
GACGGGCTTGTCTGCTCCCGGCATCCGCTTACAGACAAGCTGTGACCGTCTCCGGGAGCTGCATGTGTCA
GAGGTTTTCACCGTCATCACCGAAACGCGCGAGACGAAAGGGCCTCGTGATACGCCTATTTTTATAGGTT
AATGTCATGATAATAATGGTTTCTTAGACGTCAGGTGGCACTTTTCGGGGAAATGTGCGCGGAACCCCTA
TTTGTTTATTTTTCTAAATACATTCAAATATGTATCCGCTCATGAGACAATAACCCTGATAAATGCTTCA
ATAATATTGAAAAAGGAAGAGTATGAGTATTCAACATTTCCGTGTCGCCCTTATTCCCTTTTTTGCGGCA
TTTTGCCTTCCTGTTTTTGCTCACCCAGAAACGCTGGTGAAAGTAAAAGATGCTGAAGATCAGTTGGGTG
CACGAGTGGGTTACATCGAACTGGATCTCAACAGCGGTAAGATCCTTGAGAGTTTTCGCCCCGAAGAACG
TTTTCCAATGATGAGCACTTTTAAAGTTCTGCTATGTGGCGCGGTATTATCCCGTATTGACGCCGGGCAA
GAGCAACTCGGTCGCCGCATACACTATTCTCAGAATGACTTGGTTGAGTACTCACCAGTCACAGAAAAGC
ATCTTACGGATGGCATGACAGTAAGAGAATTATGCAGTGCTGCCATAACCATGAGTGATAACACTGCGGC
CAACTTACTTCTGACAACGATCGGAGGACCGAAGGAGCTAACCGCTTTTTTGCACAACATGGGGGATCAT
GTAACTCGCCTTGATCGTTGGGAACCGGAGCTGAATGAAGCCATACCAAACGACGAGCGTGACACCACGA
TGCCTGTAGCAATGGCAACAACGTTGCGCAAACTATTAACTGGCGAACTACTTACTCTAGCTTCCCGGCA
ACAATTAATAGACTGGATGGAGGCGGATAAAGTTGCAGGACCACTTCTGCGCTCGGCCCTTCCGGCTGGC
TGGTTTATTGCTGATAAATCTGGAGCCGGTGAGCGTGGAAGCCGCGGTATCATTGCAGCACTGGGGCCAG
ATGGTAAGCCCTCCCGTATCGTAGTTATCTACACGACGGGGAGTCAGGCAACTATGGATGAACGAAATAG
ACAGATCGCTGAGATAGGTGCCTCACTGATTAAGCATTGGTAACTGTCAGACCAAGTTTACTCATATATA
CTTTAGATTGATTTAAAACTTCATTTTTAATTTAAAAGGATCTAGGTGAAGATCCTTTTTGATAATCTCA
TGACCAAAATCCCTTAACGTGAGTTTTCGTTCCACTGAGCGTCAGACCCCGTAGAAAAGATCAAAGGATC
TTCTTGAGATCCTTTTTTTCTGCGCGTAATCTGCTGCTTGCAAACAAAAAAACCACCGCTACCAGCGGTG
GTTTGTTTGCCGGATCAAGAGCTACCAACTCTTTTTCCGAAGGTAACTGGCTTCAGCAGAGCGCAGATAC
CAAATACTGTCCTTCTAGTGTAGCCGTAGTTAGGCCACCACTTCAAGAACTCTGTAGCACCGCCTACATA
CCTCGCTCTGCTAATCCTGTTACCAGTGGCTGCTGCCAGTGGCGATAAGTCGTGTCTTACCGGGTTGGAC
TCAAGACGATAGTTACCGGATAAGGCGCAGCGGTCGGGCTGAACGGGGGGTTCGTGCACACAGCCCAGCT
TGGAGCGAACGACCTACACCGAACTGAGATACCTACAGCGTGAGCTATGAGAAAGCGCCACGCTTCCCGA
AGGGAGAAAGGCGGACAGGTATCCGGTAAGCGGCAGGGTCGGAACAGGAGAGCGCACGAGGGAGCTTCCA
GGGGGAAACGCCTGGTATCTTTATAGTCCTGTCGGGTTTCGCCACCTCTGACTTGAGCGTCGATTTTTGT
GATGCTCGTCAGGGGGGCGGAGCCTATGGAAAAACGCCAGCAACGCGGCCTTTTTACGGTTCCTGGCCTT
TTGCTGGCC
Features (pLannotate 1.2.2; 19 found; start..end, strand, type, name):
     17..257     +  promoter       U6 promoter: RNA polymerase III promoter for human U6 snRNA
    287..362     +  misc_RNA       gRNA scaffold: guide RNA scaffold for the Streptococcus pyogenes CRISPR/Cas9 system
    369..412     +  misc_RNA       gRNA scaffold (fragment): guide RNA scaffold for the Streptococcus pyogenes CRISPR/Cas9 system
    459..744     +  enhancer       CMV enhancer: human cytomegalovirus immediate early enhancer; contains an 18-bp deletion relative to the standard CMV enhancer
    746..1023    +  promoter       chicken β-actin promoter: No description available
   1024..1252    +  intron         hybrid intron: hybrid between chicken β-actin (CBA) and minute virus of mice (MMV) introns (Gray et al., 2011)
   1390..2991    +  CDS            Cas9(N): N-terminal portion of Streptococcus pyogenes Cas9 (Zetsche et al., 2015)
   2992..5490    +  CDS            Cas9(C): C-terminal portion of Streptococcus pyogenes Cas9 (Zetsche et al., 2015)
   5491..5538    +  CDS            nucleoplasmin NLS: bipartite nuclear localization signal from nucleoplasmin
   5608..6321    +  CDS            EGFP: EGFP is a basic (constitutively fluorescent) green fluorescent protein published in 1996, derived from Aequorea victoria. It is reported to be a rapidly-maturing weak dimer with moderate acid sensitivity.
   6355..6466    +  polyA_signal   bGH poly(A) signal: bovine growth hormone polyadenylation signal
   6571..6711    +  repeat_region  AAV2 ITR: inverted terminal repeat of adeno-associated virus serotype 2 inverted
   6716..6767    -  misc_feature   bom (fragment): basis of mobility region from pBR322
   6786..7166    +  rep_origin     M13 ori (sequence partly withheld): M13 bacteriophage origin of replication; arrow indicates direction of (+) strand synthesis
   7242..7291    -  misc_feature   bom (fragment): basis of mobility region from pBR322
   7393..7428    -  CDS            rop (fragment): Rop protein, which maintains plasmids at low copy number; rop
   7523..7627    +  promoter       AmpR promoter: bla
   7628..8488    +  CDS            AmpR: β-lactamase; bla; confers resistance to ampicillin, carbenicillin, and related antibiotics
   8659..9247    +  rep_origin     ori: high-copy-number ColE1/pMB1/pBR322/pUC origin of replication
