[The description below was written by a language model from this plasmid's Addgene catalogue record, the feature table of its GenBank file and pLannotate feature annotations shown in this document.]
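Description:
PX458_HHEX_2 is an all-in-one CRISPR/Cas9 plasmid for transfection into mammalian cells, built on the PX458 backbone and carrying a guide RNA directed at the 3' end of the human HHEX gene. The full sequence record is about 9.3 kb. It is maintained in E. coli as a high-copy plasmid through a ColE1/pUC-type origin with ampicillin selection (AmpR under its own bla promoter). An M13/f1-type phage origin and short pBR322-derived remnants (bom, rop fragments) are also annotated. A single AAV2 ITR lies downstream of the expression cassette, a leftover of the backbone's lineage rather than a functional packaging arrangement.

Two expression units sit in tandem. A human U6 RNA polymerase III promoter drives the HHEX-specific spacer, inserted by Gibson cloning, fused to the Streptococcus pyogenes gRNA scaffold; a second, partial scaffold fragment is annotated just downstream. A hybrid CMV enhancer/chicken β-actin promoter with a chimeric intron then drives S. pyogenes Cas9, which the annotation tool splits into N- and C-terminal portions although they are contiguous. Cas9 is followed by a nucleoplasmin NLS, EGFP and a bGH polyadenylation signal. The record describes the reporter as 2A-linked, so GFP is co-translated and released separately, marking transfected cells for sorting or enrichment. The separate 767 bp partial GenBank record annotates only a FLAG tag and an SV40 NLS, consistent with the N-terminal region of the Cas9 cassette, although its position in the plasmid is not given.

According to the depositor's comments, the plasmid is part of a CRISPR-based tagging system for adding an epitope tag (currently FLAG) to endogenous proteins. Cutting near the 3' end of HHEX would fit C-terminal tagging, but the record does not describe a donor template.
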