Addgene plasmid #72355: PX458_HHEX_2
Purpose: Encodes gRNA for 3' target of human HHEX along with Cas9 with 2A GFP
Depositing lab: Eric Mendenhall & Richard M. Myers. Depositing organization: University of Alabama in Huntsville.
Backbone
  Vector backbone: PX458
  Backbone size w/o insert (bp): 9289
  Vector type: CRISPR
Growth in bacteria
  Bacterial resistance: Ampicillin, 100 μg/mL
  Growth temperature: 37°C
  Growth strain: DH5alpha
  Copy number: High Copy
Gene/Insert
  Gene/Insert name: HHEX
  gRNA/shRNA sequence: GTCTGAACATGCCAATGCCAG
  Species: H. sapiens (human)
  Entrez Gene: HHEX (a.k.a. HEX, HMPH, HOX11L-PEN, PRH, PRHX)
  Cloning method: Gibson Cloning
  Sequencing primers: 5′ pBR322ori-F
Terms and licenses: Academic/Nonprofit Terms; Industry Terms: Not Available to Industry
Depositor comments: Note: This plasmid is part of the Mendenhall and Meyers CRISPR-based Tagging system to add a tag (currently using FLAG) to endogenous proteins. Please see https://www.addgene.org/crispr/tagging/ for more details.
How to cite: PX458_HHEX_2 was a gift from Eric Mendenhall & Richard M. Myers (Addgene plasmid # 72355 ; http://n2t.net/addgene:72355 ; RRID:Addgene_72355)
