LOCUS       Exported 767 bp ds-DNA linear SYN 31-MAY-2021
DEFINITION  Encodes gRNA for 3' target of human HHEX along with Cas9 with 2A
            GFP.
ACCESSION   .
VERSION     .
KEYWORDS    PX458_HHEX_2
SOURCE      synthetic DNA construct
  ORGANISM  synthetic DNA construct
REFERENCE   1 (bases 1 to 767)
  TITLE     Mendenhall CRISPR tagging plasmids
REFERENCE   2 (bases 1 to 767)
  AUTHORS   .
  TITLE     Direct Submission
  JOURNAL   Exported May 31, 2021 from SnapGene Server 1.1.58
            http://www.snapgene.com
FEATURES             Location/Qualifiers
     source          1..767
                     /organism="synthetic DNA construct"
                     /mol_type="other DNA"
     CDS             27..50
                     /codon_start=1
                     /product="FLAG(R) epitope tag, followed by an enterokinase
                     cleavage site"
                     /label=FLAG
                     /translation="DYKDDDDK"
     CDS             57..77
                     /codon_start=1
                     /product="nuclear localization signal of SV40 (simian virus
                     40) large T antigen"
                     /label=SV40 NLS
                     /translation="PKKKRKV"
ORIGIN
        1 acggagacta caaggatcat gatattgatt acaaagacga tgacgataag atggccccaa
       61 agaagaagcg gaaggtcggt atccacggag tcccagcagc cgacaagaag tacagcatcg
      121 gcctggacat cggcaccaac tctgtgggct gggccgtgat caccgacgag tacaaggtgc
      181 ccagcaagaa attcaaggtg ctgggcaaca ccgaccggca cagcatcaag aagaacctga
      241 tcggagccct gctgttcgac agcggcgaaa cagccgaggc cacccggctg aagagaaccg
      301 ccagaagaag atacaccaga cggaagaacc ggatctgcta tctgcaagag atcttcagca
      361 acgagatggc caaggtggac gacagcttct tccacagact ggaagagtcc ttcctggtgg
      421 aagaggataa gaagcacgag cggcacccca tcttcggcaa catcgtggac gaggtggcct
      481 accacgagaa gtaccccacc atctaccacc tgagaaagaa actggtggac agcaccgaca
      541 aggccgacct gcggctgatc tatctggccc tggcccacat gatcaagttc cggggccact
      601 tcctgatcga gggcgacctg aaccccgaca acagcgacgt ggacaagctg ttcatccagc
      661 tggtgcagac ctacaaccag ctgttcgagg aaaaccccat caacgccagc ggcgtggacg
      721 ccaaggccat cctgtctgcc agactgagca agagcagacg gctggaa
//
