>Addgene plasmid #72355 | PX458_HHEX_2 | addgene partial sequence | sequence record 134609 | pBR322ori-F 5'-GGGAAACGCCTGGTATCTTT-3'
AGCGTCGATTTTTGTGATGCTCGTCAGGGGGGCGGAGCCTATGGAAAAACGCCAGCAACGCGGCCTTTTT
ACGGTTCCTGGCCTTTTGCTGGCCTTTTGCTCACATGTGAGGGCCTATTTCCCATGATTCCTTCATATTT
GCATATACGATACAAGGCTGATTAGAGAGATAATTGGAATTAATTTGACTGTAAACACAAAGATATTAGT
ACAAAATACGTGACGTAAAAAGTAATAATTTCTTGGGTAGTTTGCANTTTTAAAATTATGTTTTAAAATG
GACTATCNTATGCTTACCGTAACTTGAAAGTATTTCGATTTCTTGGCTTTATATATCTTGTGGAAAGGAC
GAAACACCGTCTGAACATGCCAATGCCAGGTTTTAGAGCTAGAAATAGCAAGTTAAAATAAGGCTAGTCC
GTTATCAACTTGAAAAAGTGGCACCGAGTCGGTGCTTTTTTGTTTTAGAGCTAGAAATAGCAAGTTAAAA
TAAGGCTAGTCCGTTTTTAGCG
