>Addgene plasmid #72355 | PX458_HHEX_2 | addgene partial sequence | sequence record 135553 | hU6-F 5'-GAGGGCCTATTTCCCATGATT-3'
ATACAAGGCTGTTAGAGAGATAATTGGAATTAATTTGACTGTAAACACAAAGATATTAGTACAAAATACG
TGACGTAGAAAGTAATAATTTCTTGGGTAGTTTGCAGTTTTAAAATTATGTTTTAAAATGGACTATCATA
TGCTTACCGTAACTTGAAAGTATTTCGATTTCTTGGCTTTATATATCTTGTGGAAAGGACGAAACACCGT
CTGAACATGCCAATGCCAGGTTTTAGAGCTAGAAATAGCAAGTTAAAATAAGGCTAGTCCGTTATCAACT
TGAAAAAGTGGCACCGAGTCGGTGCTTTTTTGTTTTAGAGCTAGAAATAGCAAGTTAAAATAAGGCTAGT
CCGTTTTTAGCGCGTGCGCCAATTCTGCAGACAAATGGCTCTAGAGGTACCCGTTACATAACTTACGGTA
AATGGCCCGCCTGGCTGACCGCCCAACGACCCCCGCCCATTGACGTCAATAGTAACGCCAATAGGGACTT
TCCATTGACGTCAATGGGTGGAGTATTTACGGTAAACTGCCCACTTGGCAGTACATCAAGTGTATCATAT
GCCAAGTACGCCCCCTATTGACGTCAATGACGGTAAATGGCCCGCCTGGCATTGTGCCCAGTACATGACC
TTATGGGACTTTCCTACTTGGCAGTACATCTACGTATTAGTCATCGCTATTACCATGGTCGAGGTGAGCC
CCACGTTCTGCTTCACTCTCCCCATCTCCCCCCCCTCCCCACCCCCAATTTTGTATTTATTTATTTTTTA
ATTATTTTGTGCAGCGA
